>Addgene plasmid #74117 | pISceI-myl7:MBIC5-mCer3 | depositor full sequence | sequence record 138902 | pISceI-myl7:MBIC5-mCer3 sequence 5612 bps
CGCCATTCTGCCTGGGGACGTCGGAGCAAGCTTGATTTAGGTGACACTATAGAATACAAGCTACTTGTTC
TTTTTGCAGGATCCGGCTTGGGGATATCCACCATGGAATTCGGCCTTTCTGGCCTGCAGGCCGTCGTTAC
CCAAGAACCTAGTGTTACCGTTAGCCCAGGTGGTACTGTTATACTTACTTGTGGAAGTGGTACGGGTGCC
GTCACATCTGGTCATTATGCAAATTGGTTTCAACAAAAACCAGGACAAGCTCCAAGAGCTTTGATTTTTG
ATACTGATAAGAAGTATTCTTGGACCCCAGGTAGATTTTCTGGATCTTTGCTGGGAGCAAAGGCAGCTTT
GACAATATCAGATGCTCAGCCTGAGGACGAAGCCGAGTATTACTGTTCTCTTAGCGACGTGGATGGCTAC
TTGTTTGGCGGTGGAACACAACTGACGGTTCTGTCCGGTGGTGGCGGCTCTGGTGGCGGTGGCAGCGGCG
GTGGTGGTTCCGGAGGCGGCGGTTCTCAGGCTGTGGTGACTCAGGAGCCGTCAGTGACTGTGTCCCCAGG
AGGGACAGTCATTCTCACTTGTGGCTCCGGCACTGGAGCTGTCACCAGTGGTCATTATGCCAACTGGTTC
CAGCAGAAGCCTGGCCAAGCCCCCAGGGCACTTATATTTGACACCGACAAGAAGTATTCCTGGACCCCTG
GCCGATTCTCAGGCTCCCTCCTTGGGGCCAAGGCTGCCCTGACCATCTCGGATGCGCAGCCTGAAGATGA
GGCTGAGTATTACTGTTCGCTCTCCGACGTTGACGGTTATCTGTTCGGAGGAGGCACCCAGCTGACCGTC
CTCTCCGCGGCCGGTCTGGCCCATATGGGAGGCGGTGGGTCTGGTGGCGGTGGCAGCACCGGTATGGTGA
GCAAGGGCGAGGAGCTGTTCACCGGGGTGGTGCCCATCCTGGTCGAGCTGGACGGCGACGTAAACGGCCA
CAAGTTCAGCGTGTCCGGCGAGGGCGAGGGCGATGCCACCTACGGCAAGCTGACCCTGAAGTTCATCTGC
ACCACCGGCAAGCTGCCCGTGCCCTGGCCCACCCTCGTGACCACCCTGAGCTGGGGCGTGCAGTGCTTCG
CCCGCTACCCCGACCACATGAAGCAGCACGACTTCTTCAAGTCCGCCATGCCCGAAGGCTACGTCCAGGA
GCGCACCATCTTCTTCAAGGACGACGGCAACTACAAGACCCGCGCCGAGGTGAAGTTCGAGGGCGACACC
CTGGTGAACCGCATCGAGCTGAAGGGCATCGACTTCAAGGAGGACGGCAACATCCTGGGGCACAAGCTGG
AGTACAACGCCATCCACGGCAACGTCTATATCACCGCCGACAAGCAGAAGAACGGCATCAAGGCCAACTT
CGGCCTCAACTGCAACATCGAGGACGGCAGCGTGCAGCTCGCCGACCACTACCAGCAGAACACCCCCATC
GGCGACGGCCCCGTGCTGCTGCCCGACAACCACTACCTGAGCACCCAGTCCAAGCTGAGCAAAGACCCCA
ACGAGAAGCGCGATCACATGGTCCTGCTGGAGTTCGTGACCGCCGCCGGGATCACTCTCGGCATGGACGA
GCTGTACAAGTAACTCGAGCCTCTAGAACTATAGTGAGTCGTATTACGTAGATCCAGACATGATAAGATA
CATTGATGAGTTTGGACAAACCACAACTAGAATGCAGTGAAAAAAATGCTTTATTTGTGAAATTTGTGAT
GCTATTGCTTTATTTGTAACCATTATAAGCTGCAATAAACAAGTTAACAACAACAATTGCATTCATTTTA
TGTTTCAGGTTCAGGGGGAGGTGTGGGAGGTTTTTTAATTCGCGGCCGCGGCGCCAATGCATTGGGCCCG
GTACCCAGCTTTTGTTCCCTTTAGTGAGGGTTAATTGCGCGCTTGGCGTAATCATGGTCATAGCTGTTTC
CTGTGTGAAATTGTTATCCGCTCACAATTCCACACAACATACGAGCCGGAAGCATAAAGTGTAAAGCCTG
GGGTGCCTAATGAGTGAGCTAACTCACATTAATTGCGTTGCGCTCACTGCCCGCTTTCCAGTCGGGAAAC
CTGTCGTGCCAGCTGCATTAATGAATCGGCCAACGCGCGGGGAGAGGCGGTTTGCGTATTGGGCGCTCTT
CCGCTTCCTCGCTCACTGACTCGCTGCGCTCGGTCGTTCGGCTGCGGCGAGCGGTATCAGCTCACTCAAA
GGCGGTAATACGGTTATCCACAGAATCAGGGGATAACGCAGGAAAGAACATGTGAGCAAAAGGCCAGCAA
AAGGCCAGGAACCGTAAAAAGGCCGCGTTGCTGGCGTTTTTCCATAGGCTCCGCCCCCCTGACGAGCATC
ACAAAAATCGACGCTCAAGTCAGAGGTGGCGAAACCCGACAGGACTATAAAGATACCAGGCGTTTCCCCC
TGGAAGCTCCCTCGTGCGCTCTCCTGTTCCGACCCTGCCGCTTACCGGATACCTGTCCGCCTTTCTCCCT
TCGGGAAGCGTGGCGCTTTCTCATAGCTCACGCTGTAGGTATCTCAGTTCGGTGTAGGTCGTTCGCTCCA
AGCTGGGCTGTGTGCACGAACCCCCCGTTCAGCCCGACCGCTGCGCCTTATCCGGTAACTATCGTCTTGA
GTCCAACCCGGTAAGACACGACTTATCGCCACTGGCAGCAGCCACTGGTAACAGGATTAGCAGAGCGAGG
TATGTAGGCGGTGCTACAGAGTTCTTGAAGTGGTGGCCTAACTACGGCTACACTAGAAGGACAGTATTTG
GTATCTGCGCTCTGCTGAAGCCAGTTACCTTCGGAAAAAGAGTTGGTAGCTCTTGATCCGGCAAACAAAC
CACCGCTGGTAGCGGTGGTTTTTTTGTTTGCAAGCAGCAGATTACGCGCAGAAAAAAAGGATCTCAAGAA
GATCCTTTGATCTTTTCTACGGGGTCTGACGCTCAGTGGAACGAAAACTCACGTTAAGGGATTTTGGTCA
TGAGATTATCAAAAAGGATCTTCACCTAGATCCTTTTAAATTAAAAATGAAGTTTTAAATCAATCTAAAG
TATATATGAGTAAACTTGGTCTGACAGTTACCAATGCTTAATCAGTGAGGCACCTATCTCAGCGATCTGT
CTATTTCGTTCATCCATAGTTGCCTGACTCCCCGTCGTGTAGATAACTACGATACGGGAGGGCTTACCAT
CTGGCCCCAGTGCTGCAATGATACCGCGAGACCCACGCTCACCGGCTCCAGATTTATCAGCAATAAACCA
GCCAGCCGGAAGGGCCGAGCGCAGAAGTGGTCCTGCAACTTTATCCGCCTCCATCCAGTCTATTAATTGT
TGCCGGGAAGCTAGAGTAAGTAGTTCGCCAGTTAATAGTTTGCGCAACGTTGTTGCCATTGCTACAGGCA
TCGTGGTGTCACGCTCGTCGTTTGGTATGGCTTCATTCAGCTCCGGTTCCCAACGATCAAGGCGAGTTAC
ATGATCCCCCATGTTGTGCAAAAAAGCGGTTAGCTCCTTCGGTCCTCCGATCGTTGTCAGAAGTAAGTTG
GCCGCAGTGTTATCACTCATGGTTATGGCAGCACTGCATAATTCTCTTACTGTCATGCCATCCGTAAGAT
GCTTTTCTGTGACTGGTGAGTACTCAACCAAGTCATTCTGAGAATAGTGTATGCGGCGACCGAGTTGCTC
TTGCCCGGCGTCAATACGGGATAATACCGCGCCACATAGCAGAACTTTAAAAGTGCTCATCATTGGAAAA
CGTTCTTCGGGGCGAAAACTCTCAAGGATCTTACCGCTGTTGAGATCCAGTTCGATGTAACCCACTCGTG
CACCCAACTGATCTTCAGCATCTTTTACTTTCACCAGCGTTTCTGGGTGAGCAAAAACAGGAAGGCAAAA
TGCCGCAAAAAAGGGAATAAGGGCGACACGGAAATGTTGAATACTCATACTCTTCCTTTTTCAATATTAT
TGAAGCATTTATCAGGGTTATTGTCTCATGAGCGGATACATATTTGAATGTATTTAGAAAAATAAACAAA
TAGGGGTTCCGCGCACATTTCCCCGAAAAGTGCCACCTAAATTGTAAGCGTTAATATTTTGTTAAAATTC
GCGTTAAATTTTTGTTAAATCAGCTCATTTTTTAACCAATAGGCCGAAATCGGCAAAATCCCTTATAAAT
CAAAAGAATAGACCGAGATAGGGT
[37 nt withheld, positions 4225-4261]
AAAGAACGTGGACTCCAACGTCAAAGG
[49 nt withheld, positions 4289-4337]
T
[91 nt withheld, positions 4339-4429]
G
[124 nt withheld, positions 4431-4554]
CCCATTCGCCATTCAGGCTGCGCAACTGTTGGGAAGGGCGATCGGTGCGGGCCTCTTCGCTATTACGCCA
GTCGACCATAGCCAATTCAATATGGCGTATATGGACTCATGCCAATTCAATATGGTGGATCTGGACCTGT
GCCAATTCAATATGGCGTATATGGACTCGTGCCAATTCAATATGGTGGATCTGGACCCCAGCCAATTCAA
TATGGCGGACTTGGCACCATGCCAATTCAATATGGCGGACTTGGCACTGTGCCAACTGGGGAGGGGTCTA
CTTGGCACGGTGCCAAGTTTGAGGAGGGGTCTTGGCCCTGTGCCAAGTCCGCCATATTGAATTGGCATGG
TGCCAATAATGGCGGCCATATTGGCTATATGCCAGGATCAATATATAGGCAATATCCAATATGGCCCTAT
GCCAATATGGCTATTGGCCAGGTTCAATACTATGTATTGGCCCTATGCCATATAGTATTCCATATATGGG
TTTTCCTATTGACGTAGATAGCCCCTCCCAATGGGCGGTCCCATATACCATATATGGGGCTTCCTAATAC
CGCCCATAGCCACTCCCCCATTGACGTCAATGGTCTCTATATATGGTCTTTCCTATTGACGTCATATGGG
CGGTCCTATTGACGTATATGGCGCCTCCCCCATTGACGTCAATTACGGTAAATGGCCCGCCTGGCTCAAT
GCCCATTGACGTCAATAGGACCACCCACCATTGACGTCAATGGGATGGCTCATTGCCCATTCATATCCGT
TCTCACGCCCCCTATTGACGTCAATGACGGTAAATGGCCCACTTGGCAGTACATCAATATCTATTAATAG
TAACTTGGCAAGTACATTACTATTGGAAGGACGCCAGGGTACATTGGCAGTACTCCCATTGACGTCAATG
GCGGTAAATGGCCCGCGATGGCTGCCAAGTACATCCCCATTGACGTCAATGGGGAGGGGCAATGACGCAA
ATGGGCGTTCCATTGACGTAAATGGGCGGTAGGCGTGCCTAATGGGAGGTCTATATAAGCAATGCTCGTT
TAGGGAAC
Features (pLannotate 1.2.2; 16 found; start..end, strand, type, name):
     35..53      +  promoter       SP6 promoter: promoter for bacteriophage SP6 RNA polymerase
    127..846     +  CDS            FAPα2: fluorogen-activating protein composed of a dimer of the L5-MG single-chain antibody fragment (Szent-Gyorgyi et al., 2008) binds malachite green derivatives to produce red fluorescence
    904..1620    +  CDS            mCerulean3: mCerulean3 is a basic (constitutively fluorescent) cyan fluorescent protein published in 2011, derived from Aequorea victoria. It is reported to be a somewhat slowly-maturing monomer with very low acid sensitivity.
   1639..1656    -  promoter       T7 promoter (fragment): promoter for bacteriophage T7 RNA polymerase
   1661..1795    -  polyA_signal   SV40 poly(A) signal: SV40 polyadenylation signal
   1908..1926    -  promoter       T3 promoter: promoter for bacteriophage T3 RNA polymerase
   1971..1987    -  protein_bind   lac operator: The lac repressor binds to the lac operator to inhibit transcription in E. coli. This inhibition can be relieved by adding lactose or isopropyl-β-D-thiogalactopyranoside (IPTG). lac repressor encoded by lacI
   1995..2025    -  promoter       lac promoter: promoter for the E. coli lac operon
   2040..2061    -  protein_bind   CAP binding site: CAP binding activates transcription in the presence of cAMP. E. coli catabolite activator protein
   2074..2166    -  CDS            lacI (fragment): lac repressor; lacI; The lac repressor binds to the lac operator to inhibit transcription in E. coli. This inhibition can be relieved by adding lactose or isopropyl-β-D-thiogalactopyranoside (IPTG).
   2349..2937    -  rep_origin     ori: high-copy-number ColE1/pMB1/pBR322/pUC origin of replication
   3108..3968    -  CDS            AmpR: β-lactamase; bla; confers resistance to ampicillin, carbenicillin, and related antibiotics
   3969..4073    -  promoter       AmpR promoter: bla
   4126..4554    -  rep_origin     f1 ori (sequence partly withheld): f1 bacteriophage origin of replication; arrow indicates direction of (+) strand synthesis
   4559..4625    -  CDS            lacZα (fragment): LacZα fragment of β-galactosidase; lacZ fragment
   4628..5612    +  promoter       CMV IE94 promoter: enhancer/promoter region of simian cytomegalovirus major immediate early transcription unit IE94
