[The description below was written by a language model from this plasmid's Addgene catalogue record and pLannotate feature annotations shown in this document.]
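Description:
pISceI-myl7:MBIC5-mCer3 is catalogued as a zebrafish transgenic construct, but the recorded backbone and the annotated sequence describe a pCS2+-based expression and in vitro transcription plasmid of 5,612 bp. The name implies I-SceI meganuclease sites and a cardiac myl7 promoter, yet the feature table shows neither. The annotated elements are instead those of pCS2+: a simian CMV IE94 enhancer/promoter followed, across the circular junction, by an SP6 promoter upstream of the insert, with an SV40 polyadenylation signal downstream and T7 (fragment) and T3 promoters on the opposite strand. The name and stated purpose therefore do not match the deposited sequence, and the record gives no way to resolve this. Propagation in E. coli relies on a high-copy ColE1/pUC-type origin with ampicillin selection through β-lactamase. An f1 origin and remnants of the lac region (lac promoter/operator, lacI and lacZα fragments) are also present.

The payload is a synthetic 1,521 bp insert, MBIC5-mCer3, cloned between BamHI and XhoI sites. It is annotated as a fluorogen-activating protein (FAPα2-like, a dimer of the L5-MG single-chain antibody fragment that binds malachite green derivatives to yield red fluorescence) fused at its C terminus to the cyan fluorescent protein mCerulean3. The mCerulean3 moiety reports expression constitutively, while the FAP moiety becomes functional only when its dye ligand is bound. The associated publication concerns a genetically targetable near-infrared photosensitizer. As annotated, the plasmid supports CMV-driven expression in vertebrate cells and SP6 synthesis of mRNA for embryo microinjection, which is consistent with the listed vector type.
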