Addgene plasmid #74117: pISceI-myl7:MBIC5-mCer3
Purpose: Zebrafish transgenic construct
Depositing lab: Michael Tsang. Depositing organization: University of Pittsburgh (University, School of Medicine, and Cancer Institute). Publication: A genetically targetable near-infrared photosensitizer. He J, Wang Y, Missinato MA, Onuoha E, Perkins LA, Watkins SC, St Croix CM, Tsang M, Bruchez MP. Nat Methods. 2016 Mar;13(3):263-268. doi: 10.1038/nmeth.3735. Epub 2016 Jan 25. PubMed 26808669.
Backbone
  Vector backbone: pCS2+
  Backbone size w/o insert (bp): 4095
  Total vector size (bp): 5612
  Vector type: Mammalian Expression ; mRNA generation for microinjection.
Growth in bacteria
  Bacterial resistance: Ampicillin, 100 μg/mL
  Growth temperature: 37°C
  Growth strain: DH5alpha
  Copy number: High Copy
Gene/Insert
  Gene/Insert name: MBIC5-mCer3
  Species: Synthetic
  Insert size (bp): 1521
  Promoter: SP6
  Tag / fusion protein: mCerulean 3 (C terminal on insert)
  Cloning method: Restriction Enzyme; 5′ cloning site BamHI (not destroyed); 3′ cloning site Xho1 (not destroyed)
  Sequencing primers: 5′ Sp6
Terms and licenses: Academic/Nonprofit Terms; Industry Terms: Not Available to Industry
How to cite: pISceI-myl7:MBIC5-mCer3 was a gift from Michael Tsang (Addgene plasmid # 74117 ; http://n2t.net/addgene:74117 ; RRID:Addgene_74117)
