>Addgene plasmid #74117 | pISceI-myl7:MBIC5-mCer3 | addgene partial sequence | sequence record 141750 | EBV-rev 5'-GTGGTTTGTCCAAACTCATC-3'
ATACGACTCACTATAGTTCTAGAGGCTCGAGTTACTTGTACAGCTCGTCCATGCCGAGAGTGATCCCGGC
GGCGGTCACGAACTCCAGCAGGACCATGTGATCGCGCTTCTCGTTGGGGTCTTTGCTCAGCTTGGACTGG
GTGCTCAGGTAGTGGTTGTCGGGCAGCAGCACGGGGCCGTCGCCGATGGGGGTGTTCTGCTGGTAGTGGT
CGGCGAGCTGCACGCTGCCGTCCTCGATGTTGCAGTTGAGGCCGAAGTTGGCCTTGATGCCGTTCTTCTG
CTTGTCGGCGGTGATATAGACGTTGCCGTGGATGGCGTTGTACTCCAGCTTGTGCCCCAGGATGTTGCCG
TCCTCCTTGAAGTCGATGCCCTTCAGCTCGATGCGGTTCACCAGGGTGTCGCCCTCGAACTTCACCTCGG
CGCGGGTCTTGTAGTTGCCGTCGTCCTTGAAGAAGATGGTGCGCTCCTGGACGTAGCCTTCGGGCATGGC
GGACTTGAAGAAGTCGTGCTGCTTCATGTGGTCGGGGTAGCGGGCGAAGCACTGCACGCCCCAGCTCAGG
GTGGTCACGAGGGTGGGCCAGGGCACGGGCAGCTTGCCGGTGGTGCAGATGAACTTCAGGGTCAGCTTGC
CGTAGGTGGCATCGCCCTCGCCCTCGCCGGACACGCTGAACTTGTGGCCGTTTACGTCGCCGTCCAGCTC
GACCAGGATGGGCACCACCCCGGTGAACAGCTCCTCGCCCTTGCTCACCATACCGGTGCTGCCACCGCCA
CCAGACCCACCGCCTCCCATATGGGCCAGACCGGCCGCGGAGAGGACGGTCAGCTGGGTGCCTCCTCCGA
ACAGATAACCGTCAACGTCGGAGAGCGAACAGTAATACTCAGCCTCATCTTCAGGCTGCGCATCCGAGAT
GGTCAGG
