>Addgene plasmid #74117 | pISceI-myl7:MBIC5-mCer3 | addgene partial sequence | sequence record 146644 | pK03-R 5'-TTAATGCGCCGCTACAGGGCG-3'
TTGGGAAGGGCGATCGGTGCGGGCCTCTTCGCTATTACGCCAGTCGACCGCCAATTCAATATGGCGTATA
TGGACTCATGCCAATTCAATATGGTGGATCTGGACCTGTGCCAATTCAATATGGCGTATATGGACTCGTG
CCAATTCAATATGGTGGATCTGGACCCCAGCCAATTCAATATGGCGGACTTGGCACCATGCCAATTCAAT
AT
